>Addgene plasmid #194560 | pRK5-mEGFP-HMGB1-MUT-KtoR | addgene full sequence | sequence record 385253 | Addgene NGS Result
TTCGAGCTCGCCCGACATTGATTATTGACTAGTTATTAATAGTAATCAATTACGGGGTCATTAGTTCATA
GCCCATATATGGAGTTCCGCGTTACATAACTTACGGTAAATGGCCCGCCTGGCTGACCGCCCAACGACCC
CCGCCCATTGACGTCAATAATGACGTATGTTCCCATAGTAACGCCAATAGGGACTTTCCATTGACGTCAA
TGGGTGGAGTATTTACGGTAAACTGCCCACTTGGCAGTACATCAAGTGTATCATATGCCAAGTACGCCCC
CTATTGACGTCAATGACGGTAAATGGCCCGCCTGGCATTATGCCCAGTACATGACCTTATGGGACTTTCC
TACTTGGCAGTACATCTACGTATTAGTCATCGCTATTACCATGGTGATGCGGTTTTGGCAGTACATCAAT
GGGCGTGGATAGCGGTTTGACTCACGGGGATTTCCAAGTCTCCACCCCATTGACGTCAATGGGAGTTTGT
TTTGGCACCAAAATCAACGGGACTTTCCAAAATGTCGTAACAACTCCGCCCCATTGACGCAAATGGGCGG
TAGGCGTGTACGGTGGGAGGTCTATATAAGCAGAGCTCGTTTAGTGAACCGTCAGATCGCCTGGAGACGC
CATCCACGCTGTTTTGACCTCCATAGAAGACACCGGGACCGATCCAGCCTCCGCGGCCGGGAACGGTGCA
TTGGAACGCGGATTCCCCGTGCCAAGAGTGACGTAAGTACCGCCTATAGAGTCTATAGGCCCACCCCCTT
GGCTTCGTTAGAACGCGGCTACAATTAATACATAACCTTATGTATCATACACATACGATTTAGGTGACAC
TATAGAATAACATCCACTTTGCCTTTCTCTCCACAGGTGTCCACTCCCAGGTCCAACTGCACCTCGGTTC
TATCGATTGAATTCGTACCGGTGCCACCATGGTGAGCAAGGGCGAGGAGCTGTTCACCGGGGTGGTGCCC
ATCCTGGTCGAGCTGGACGGCGACGTAAACGGCCACAAGTTCAGCGTGCGCGGCGAGGGCGAGGGCGATG
CCACCAACGGCAAGCTGACCCTGAAGTTCATCTGCACCACCGGCAAGCTGCCCGTGCCCTGGCCCACCCT
CGTGACCACCCTGACCTACGGCGTGCAGTGCTTCAGCCGCTACCCCGACCACATGAAGCAGCACGACTTC
TTCAAGTCCGCCATGCCCGAAGGCTACGTCCAGGAGCGCACCATCTCCTTCAAGGACGACGGCACCTACA
AGACCCGCGCCGAGGTGAAGTTCGAGGGCGACACCCTGGTGAACCGCATCGAGCTGAAGGGCATCGACTT
CAAGGAGGACGGCAACATCCTGGGGCACAAGCTGGAGTACAACTTCAACAGCCACAACGTCTATATCACG
GCCGACAAGCAGAAGAACGGCATCAAGGCGAACTTCAAGATCCGCCACAACGTCGAGGACGGCAGCGTGC
AGCTCGCCGACCACTACCAGCAGAACACCCCCATCGGCGACGGCCCCGTGCTGCTGCCCGACAACCACTA
CCTGAGCACCCAGTCCAAGCTGAGCAAAGACCCCAACGAGAAGCGCGATCACATGGTCCTGCTGGAGTTC
GTGACCGCCGCCGGGATCACTCTCGGCATGGACGAGCTGTACACGGCGATGGGCAAAGGAGATCCTAAGA
AGCCGAGAGGCAAAATGTCATCATATGCATTTTTTGTGCAAACTTGTCGGGAGGAGCATAAGAAGAAGCA
CCCAGATGCTTCAGTCAACTTCTCAGAGTTTTCTAAGAAGTGCTCAGAGAGGTGGAAGACCATGTCTGCT
AAAGAGAAAGGAAAATTTGAAGATATGGCAAAAGCGGACAAGGCCCGTTATGAAAGAGAAATGAAAACCT
ATATCCCTCCCAAAGGGGAGACAAAAAAGAAGTTCAAGGATCCCAATGCACCCAAGAGGCCTCCTTCGGC
CTTCTTCCTCTTCTGCTCTGAGTATCGCCCAAAAATCAAAGGAGAACATCCTGGCCTGTCCATTGGTGAT
GTTGCGAAGAAACTGGGAGAGATGTGGAATAACACTGCTGCAGATGACAAGCAGCCTTATGAAAAGAAGG
CTGCGAAGCTGAAGGAAAAATATGAAAAGGATATTGCTGCATATCGAGCTAAAGGAAAGCCTGATGCAGC
AAAAAAGGGAGTTGTCAAGGCTGAAAAAAGCAAGAAAAGGAAGAGGAGGCGTATGAGGCGCATGCGGAGG
ATGAGGAGGAGGAGGCGTATGCGCCGTATGCGTATGCGACGCCGTATGATGATGATGAATCGTTTGGTTC
TAGCGCAGTTCTTCTTCTCCTGTCTATAAAGTCGACCTGCAGAAGCTTGGCCGCCATGGCCCAACTTGTT
TATTGCAGCTTATAATGGTTACAAATAAAGCAATAGCATCACAAATTTCACAAATAAAGCATTTTTTTCA
CTGCATTCTAGTTGTGGTTTGTCCAAACTCATCAATGTATCTTATCATGTCTGGATCGGGAATTAATTCG
GCGCAGCACCATGGCCTGAAATAACCTCTGAAAGAGGAACTTGGTTAGGTACCTTCTGAGGCGGAAAGAA
CCAGCTGTGGAATGTGTGTCAGTTAGGGTGTGGAAAGTCCCCAGGCTCCCCAGCAGGCAGAAGTATGCAA
AGCATGCATCTCAATTAGTCAGCAACCAGGTGTGGAAAGTCCCCAGGCTCCCCAGCAGGCAGAAGTATGC
AAAGCATGCATCTCAATTAGTCAGCAACCATAGTCCCGCCCCTAACTCCGCCCATCCCGCCCCTAACTCC
GCCCAGTTCCGCCCATTCTCCGCCCCATGGCTGACTAATTTTTTTTATTTATGCAGAGGCCGAGGCCGCC
TCGGCCTCTGAGCTATTCCAGAAGTAGTGAGGAGGCTTTTTTGGAGGCCTAGGCTTTTGCAAAAAGCTGT
TAACAGCTTGGCACTGGCCGTCGTTTTACAACGTCGTGACTGGGAAAACCCTGGCGTTACCCAACTTAAT
CGCCTTGCAGCACATCCCCCTTTCGCCAGCTGGCGTAATAGCGAAGAGGCCCGCACCGATCGCCCTTCCC
AACAGTTGCGCAGCCTGAATGGCGAATGGCGCCTGATGCGGTATTTTCTCCTTACGCATCTGTGCGGTAT
TTCACACCGCATA
[142 nt withheld, positions 3164-3305]
C
[141 nt withheld, positions 3307-3447]
CCTTTGACGTTGGAGTCCACGTTCTTT
[37 nt withheld, positions 3475-3511]
ACCCTATCTCGGGCTATTCTTTTGATTTATAAGGGATTTTGCCGATTTCGGCCTATTGGTTAAAAAATGA
GCTGATTTAACAAAAATTTAACGCGAATTTTAACAAAATATTAACGTTTACAATTTTATGGTGCACTCTC
AGTACAATCTGCTCTGATGCCGCATAGTTAAGCCAGCCCCGACACCCGCCAACACCCGCTGACGCGCCCT
GACGGGCTTGTCTGCTCCCGGCATCCGCTTACAGACAAGCTGTGACCGTCTCCGGGAGCTGCATGTGTCA
GAGGTTTTCACCGTCATCACCGAAACGCGCGAGACGAAAGGGCCTCGTGATACGCCTATTTTTATAGGTT
AATGTCATGATAATAATGGTTTCTTAGACGTCAGGTGGCACTTTTCGGGGAAATGTGCGCGGAACCCCTA
TTTGTTTATTTTTCTAAATACATTCAAATATGTATCCGCTCATGAGACAATAACCCTGATAAATGCTTCA
ATAATATTGAAAAAGGAAGAGTATGAGTATTCAACATTTCCGTGTCGCCCTTATTCCCTTTTTTGCGGCA
TTTTGCCTTCCTGTTTTTGCTCACCCAGAAACGCTGGTGAAAGTAAAAGATGCTGAAGATCAGTTGGGTG
CACGAGTGGGTTACATCGAACTGGATCTCAACAGCGGTAAGATCCTTGAGAGTTTTCGCCCCGAAGAACG
TTTTCCAATGATGAGCACTTTTAAAGTTCTGCTATGTGGCGCGGTATTATCCCGTATTGACGCCGGGCAA
GAGCAACTCGGTCGCCGCATACACTATTCTCAGAATGACTTGGTTGAGTACTCACCAGTCACAGAAAAGC
ATCTTACGGATGGCATGACAGTAAGAGAATTATGCAGTGCTGCCATAACCATGAGTGATAACACTGCGGC
CAACTTACTTCTGACAACGATCGGAGGACCGAAGGAGCTAACCGCTTTTTTGCACAACATGGGGGATCAT
GTAACTCGCCTTGATCGTTGGGAACCGGAGCTGAATGAAGCCATACCAAACGACGAGCGTGACACCACGA
TGCCTGTAGCAATGGCAACAACGTTGCGCAAACTATTAACTGGCGAACTACTTACTCTAGCTTCCCGGCA
ACAATTAATAGACTGGATGGAGGCGGATAAAGTTGCAGGACCACTTCTGCGCTCGGCCCTTCCGGCTGGC
TGGTTTATTGCTGATAAATCTGGAGCCGGTGAGCGTGGGTCTCGCGGTATCATTGCAGCACTGGGGCCAG
ATGGTAAGCCCTCCCGTATCGTAGTTATCTACACGACGGGGAGTCAGGCAACTATGGATGAACGAAATAG
ACAGATCGCTGAGATAGGTGCCTCACTGATTAAGCATTGGTAACTGTCAGACCAAGTTTACTCATATATA
CTTTAGATTGATTTAAAACTTCATTTTTAATTTAAAAGGATCTAGGTGAAGATCCTTTTTGATAATCTCA
TGACCAAAATCCCTTAACGTGAGTTTTCGTTCCACTGAGCGTCAGACCCCGTAGAAAAGATCAAAGGATC
TTCTTGAGATCCTTTTTTTCTGCGCGTAATCTGCTGCTTGCAAACAAAAAAACCACCGCTACCAGCGGTG
GTTTGTTTGCCGGATCAAGAGCTACCAACTCTTTTTCCGAAGGTAACTGGCTTCAGCAGAGCGCAGATAC
CAAATACTGTTCTTCTAGTGTAGCCGTAGTTAGGCCACCACTTCAAGAACTCTGTAGCACCGCCTACATA
CCTCGCTCTGCTAATCCTGTTACCAGTGGCTGCTGCCAGTGGCGATAAGTCGTGTCTTACCGGGTTGGAC
TCAAGACGATAGTTACCGGATAAGGCGCAGCGGTCGGGCTGAACGGGGGGTTCGTGCACACAGCCCAGCT
TGGAGCGAACGACCTACACCGAACTGAGATACCTACAGCGTGAGCTATGAGAAAGCGCCACGCTTCCCGA
AGGGAGAAAGGCGGACAGGTATCCGGTAAGCGGCAGGGTCGGAACAGGAGAGCGCACGAGGGAGCTTCCA
GGGGGAAACGCCTGGTATCTTTATAGTCCTGTCGGGTTTCGCCACCTCTGACTTGAGCGTCGATTTTTGT
GATGCTCGTCAGGGGGGCGGAGCCTATGGAAAAACGCCAGCAACGCGGCCTTTTTACGGTTCCTGGCCTT
TTGCTGGCCTTTTGCTCACATGTTCTTTCCTGCGTTATCCCCTGATTCTGTGGATAACCGTATTACCGCC
TTTGAGTGAGCTGATACCGCTCGCCGCAGCCGAACGACCGAGCGCAGCGAGTCAGTGAGCGAGGAAGCGG
AAGAGCGCCCAATACGCAAACCGCCTCTCCCCGCGCGTTGGCCGATTCATTAATGCAGCTGGCACGACAG
GTTTCCCGACTGGAAAGCGGGCAGTGAGCGCAACGCAATTAATGTGAGTTAGCTCACTCATTAGGCACCC
CAGGCTTTACACTTTATGCTTCCGGCTCGTATGTTGTGTGGAATTGTGAGCGGATAACAATTTCACACAG
GAAACAGCTATGACATGATTACGAATTAA
Features (pLannotate 1.2.2; 21 found; start..end, strand, type, name):
     14..393     +  enhancer       CMV enhancer: human cytomegalovirus immediate early enhancer
    394..597     +  promoter       CMV promoter: human cytomegalovirus (CMV) immediate early promoter
    733..776     +  intron         CMV intron (fragment): modified intron A from human cytomegalovirus
    828..846     +  promoter       SP6 promoter: promoter for bacteriophage SP6 RNA polymerase
    850..887     +  CDS            IgH signal sequence (fragment): signal sequence from the mouse immunoglobulin heavy chain variable region
    939..1653    +  CDS            SiriusGFP (fragment): enhanced GFP (EGFP) derivative that exhibits robust folding and enhanced photostability (Zhong et al., 2019) mammalian codon-optimized
   1659..2201    +  CDS            HMGB1 (fragment): HMGB1_BOVIN - Also known as HMG1. Experimental evidence at protein level: Swiss-Prot protein existence level 1. In the extracellular compartment (following either active secretion or passive release)involved in regulation of the inflammatory response. Fully reduced HGMB1 (which subsequently gets oxidized after release) in association with CXCL12 mediates the recruitment of inflammatory cells during the initial phase of tissue injury; the CXCL12:HMGB1 complex triggers CXCR4 homodimerization (By similarity). Induces the migration of monocyte-derived immature dendritic cells and seems to regulate
   2373..2507    +  polyA_signal   SV40 poly(A) signal: SV40 polyadenylation signal
   2576..2933    +  promoter       SV40 promoter: SV40 enhancer and early promoter
   2952..3106    +  CDS            lacZα (fragment): LacZα fragment of β-galactosidase; lacZ fragment
   3112..3163    -  misc_feature   bom (fragment): basis of mobility region from pBR322
   3182..3562    +  rep_origin     M13 ori (sequence partly withheld): M13 bacteriophage origin of replication; arrow indicates direction of (+) strand synthesis
   3638..3687    -  misc_feature   bom (fragment): basis of mobility region from pBR322
   3789..3824    -  CDS            rop (fragment): Rop protein, which maintains plasmids at low copy number; rop
   3919..4023    +  promoter       AmpR promoter: bla
   4024..4884    +  CDS            AmpR: β-lactamase; bla; confers resistance to ampicillin, carbenicillin, and related antibiotics
   5055..5643    +  rep_origin     ori: high-copy-number ColE1/pMB1/pBR322/pUC origin of replication
   5826..5918    +  CDS            lacI (fragment): lac repressor; lacI; The lac repressor binds to the lac operator to inhibit transcription in E. coli. This inhibition can be relieved by adding lactose or isopropyl-β-D-thiogalactopyranoside (IPTG).
   5931..5952    +  protein_bind   CAP binding site: CAP binding activates transcription in the presence of cAMP. E. coli catabolite activator protein
   5967..5997    +  promoter       lac promoter: promoter for the E. coli lac operon
   6005..6021    +  protein_bind   lac operator: The lac repressor binds to the lac operator to inhibit transcription in E. coli. This inhibition can be relieved by adding lactose or isopropyl-β-D-thiogalactopyranoside (IPTG). lac repressor encoded by lacI
