[The description below was written by a language model from this plasmid's Addgene catalogue record and pLannotate feature annotations shown in this document.]
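Description:
pRK5-mEGFP-HMGB1-MUT-KtoR is a mammalian expression plasmid of about 6.1 kb built on the pRK5 backbone. It is propagated in E. coli as a high-copy plasmid from a ColE1/pUC-type origin and selected with ampicillin through the bla (AmpR) gene. The backbone also carries an M13 phage origin for single-stranded DNA production. Several vestigial fragments (lacZα, lacI, rop, bom, lac promoter/operator) are leftovers of the vector's lineage and not functional parts of the design.

The expression cassette is driven by the human cytomegalovirus immediate-early enhancer and promoter. These are followed by a fragment of CMV intron A and an SP6 promoter, which could in principle support in vitro transcription. A short match to an IgH signal sequence is annotated just upstream of the open reading frame, and it is probably backbone-derived leader sequence. The open reading frame encodes monomeric EGFP fused to the N-terminus of human HMGB1 and ends at an SV40 polyadenylation signal. The annotation tool labels the GFP as a SiriusGFP fragment and matches HMGB1 to its bovine orthologue, both of which reflect nearest database hits. An SV40 enhancer/early promoter lies downstream of the cassette.

The insert is the K184Rfs*44 frameshift mutant of HMGB1, in which the normal C-terminal region is replaced by an aberrant tail. This matches the HMGB1 annotation stopping well before the poly(A) signal. In this "K > R" variant, lysines after Lys185 are substituted with arginine. The associated work concerns aberrant phase separation and nucleolar dysfunction in rare genetic diseases. The construct therefore suits live-cell imaging of how the tail's residue composition affects localisation and condensate behaviour of the mutant protein, although the record does not detail specific assays.
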