Addgene plasmid #194560: pRK5-mEGFP-HMGB1-MUT-KtoR
Purpose: Mammalian Expression of mEGFP-HMGB1 Mutant (K184Rfs*44) Fusion Protein, "K > R" variant
Depositing lab: Denes Hnisz. Publication: Aberrant phase separation and nucleolar dysfunction in rare genetic diseases. Mensah MA, Niskanen H, Magalhaes AP, Basu S, Kircher M, Sczakiel HL, Reiter AMV, Elsner J, Meinecke P, Biskup S, Chung BHY, Dombrowsky G, Eckmann-Scholz C, Hitz MP, Hoischen A, Holterhus PM, Hulsemann W, Kahrizi K, Kalscheuer VM, Kan A, Krumbiegel M, Kurth I, Leubner J, Longardt AC, Moritz JD, Najmabadi H, Skipalova K, Snijders Blok L, Tzschach A, Wiedersberg E, Zenker M, Garcia-Cabau C, Buschow R, Salvatella X, Kraushar ML, Mundlos S, Caliebe A, Spielmann M, Horn D, Hnisz D. Nature. 2023 Feb;614(7948):564-571. doi: 10.1038/s41586-022-05682-1. Epub 2023 Feb 8. PubMed 36755093.
Backbone
  Vector backbone: pRK5
  Vector type: Mammalian Expression
Growth in bacteria
  Bacterial resistance: Ampicillin, 100 μg/mL
  Growth temperature: 37°C
  Growth strain: DH5alpha
  Copy number: High Copy
Gene/Insert
  Gene/Insert name: HMGB1
  Species: H. sapiens (human)
  Mutation: K > R substitutions after Lys185
  Entrez Gene: HMGB1 (a.k.a. HMG-1, HMG1, HMG3, SBP-1)
  Tag / fusion protein: mEGFP (N terminal on insert)
  Cloning method: Gibson Cloning
Terms and licenses: Academic/Nonprofit Terms; Industry Terms: Not Available to Industry
How to cite: pRK5-mEGFP-HMGB1-MUT-KtoR was a gift from Denes Hnisz (Addgene plasmid # 194560 ; http://n2t.net/addgene:194560 ; RRID:Addgene_194560)
